Addgene plasmid #198277: pBR322-Pdp1_NTD-ZFD_R
Purpose: For loading R half of zinc finger deaminase targeting human TRAC locus (ZFD_TRAC-NC-Right-G1397-C_DddA); also contains PVC regulatory genes
Depositing lab: Feng Zhang. Depositing organization: Broad Institute. Publication: Programmable protein delivery with a bacterial contractile injection system. Kreitz J, Friedrich MJ, Guru A, Lash B, Saito M, Macrae RK, Zhang F. Nature. 2023 Apr;616(7956):357-364. doi: 10.1038/s41586-023-05870-7. Epub 2023 Mar 29. PubMed 36991127.
Backbone
  Vector backbone: pBR322
  Vector type: Bacterial Expression
Growth in bacteria
  Bacterial resistance: Ampicillin, 100 μg/mL
  Growth temperature: 37°C
  Growth strain: DH5alpha
  Copy number: High Copy
Gene/Insert
  Gene/Insert name: Pdp1_NTD-ZFD_R
  Species: Photorhabdus asymbiotica
  Cloning method: Restriction Enzyme; 5′ cloning site Unknown (unknown if destroyed); 3′ cloning site Unknown (unknown if destroyed)
Terms and licenses: Academic/Nonprofit Terms; Industry Terms: Not Available to Industry
How to cite: pBR322-Pdp1_NTD-ZFD_R was a gift from Feng Zhang (Addgene plasmid # 198277 ; http://n2t.net/addgene:198277 ; RRID:Addgene_198277)
