[The description below was written by a language model from this plasmid's Addgene catalogue record and pLannotate feature annotations shown in this document.]
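Description:
pBR322-Pdp1_NTD-ZFD_R is a 7.8 kb bacterial expression plasmid built on pBR322. It serves as a payload-loading construct for the Photorhabdus virulence cassette (PVC), a bacterial contractile injection system repurposed for programmable protein delivery. It replicates in E. coli from the ColE1/pMB1-type origin and is selected with ampicillin through the bla gene and its native promoter. Other pBR322 elements are retained, including rop and the bom mobilisation region. The tetracycline resistance gene is annotated only as two separated fragments, which is consistent with the insert having been cloned into and disrupting that gene, so tetracycline selection should not be expected. The tet promoter lies just upstream of the first fragment, but the record does not state which promoter drives the insert.

The insert, with Photorhabdus asymbiotica listed as the species, fuses the N-terminal domain of the PVC effector Pdp1 to the right half of a zinc finger deaminase (ZFD) targeting the human TRAC locus. By the stated purpose, the Pdp1 N-terminal domain is there to load the fused cargo into the PVC particle. The ZFD half consists of a zinc-finger array joined to the C-terminal portion of the DddA deaminase split at G1397. The feature table detects a short zinc-finger-like match and a complete uracil glycosylase inhibitor (UGI) coding sequence, which blocks uracil excision and so favours retention of the edit. Split DddA halves are active only when reassembled, so this construct would be paired with a matching left-half one. According to the catalogue entry the plasmid also carries PVC regulatory genes. These are not annotated but presumably occupy the large unannotated stretch between UGI and the second tetracycline fragment.
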