Features (pLannotate 1.2.2; 11 found; start..end, strand, type, name):
    165..753     -  rep_origin     ori: high-copy-number ColE1/pMB1/pBR322/pUC origin of replication
    924..1784    -  CDS            AmpR: β-lactamase; bla; confers resistance to ampicillin, carbenicillin, and related antibiotics
   1785..1889    -  promoter       AmpR promoter: bla
   2002..2030    +  promoter       tet promoter: E. coli promoter for tetracycline efflux protein gene
   2078..2372    +  CDS            TcR (fragment): tetracycline efflux protein; tet; confers resistance to tetracycline
   3211..3233    +  CDS            CCR5TC (fragment): zinc-finger domain from the CCR5-224 (+) zinc-finger nuclease that recognizes the left half-site target sequence in the human CCR5 gene (Perez et al., 2008; Gross et al., 2013)
   3625..3873    +  CDS            UGI: UNGI_BPPB2 - Experimental evidence at protein level: Swiss-Prot protein existence level 1. This protein binds specifically and reversibly to the host uracil-DNA glycosylase, preventing removal of uracil residues from PBS2 DNA by the host uracil-excision repair system. From Bacillus phage PBS2 (Bacteriophage PBS2).
   6078..6703    +  CDS            TcR (fragment): tetracycline efflux protein; tet; confers resistance to tetracycline
   6945..7325    -  CDS            YPB1_ECOLX: Protein predicted: Swiss-Prot protein existence level 4. From Escherichia coli.
   7342..7533    +  CDS            rop: Rop protein, which maintains plasmids at low copy number; rop
   7635..7775    +  misc_feature   bom: basis of mobility region from pBR322
>Addgene plasmid #198277 | pBR322-Pdp1_NTD-ZFD_R | addgene full sequence | sequence record 388687 | Addgene NGS Result
ACTGACTCGCTGCGCTCGGTCGTTCGGCTGCGGCGAGCGGTATCAGCTCACTCAAAGGCGGTAATACGGT
TATCCACAGAATCAGGGGATAACGCAGGAAAGAACATGTGAGCAAAAGGCCAGCAAAAGGCCAGGAACCG
TAAAAAGGCCGCGTTGCTGGCGTTTTTCCATAGGCTCCGCCCCCCTGACGAGCATCACAAAAATCGACGC
TCAAGTCAGAGGTGGCGAAACCCGACAGGACTATAAAGATACCAGGCGTTTCCCCCTGGAAGCTCCCTCG
TGCGCTCTCCTGTTCCGACCCTGCCGCTTACCGGATACCTGTCCGCCTTTCTCCCTTCGGGAAGCGTGGC
GCTTTCTCATAGCTCACGCTGTAGGTATCTCAGTTCGGTGTAGGTCGTTCGCTCCAAGCTGGGCTGTGTG
CACGAACCCCCCGTTCAGCCCGACCGCTGCGCCTTATCCGGTAACTATCGTCTTGAGTCCAACCCGGTAA
GACACGACTTATCGCCACTGGCAGCAGCCACTGGTAACAGGATTAGCAGAGCGAGGTATGTAGGCGGTGC
TACAGAGTTCTTGAAGTGGTGGCCTAACTACGGCTACACTAGAAGGACAGTATTTGGTATCTGCGCTCTG
CTGAAGCCAGTTACCTTCGGAAAAAGAGTTGGTAGCTCTTGATCCGGCAAACAAACCACCGCTGGTAGCG
GTGGTTTTTTTGTTTGCAAGCAGCAGATTACGCGCAGAAAAAAAGGATCTCAAGAAGATCCTTTGATCTT
TTCTACGGGGTCTGACGCTCAGTGGAACGAAAACTCACGTTAAGGGATTTTGGTCATGAGATTATCAAAA
AGGATCTTCACCTAGATCCTTTTAAATTAAAAATGAAGTTTTAAATCAATCTAAAGTATATATGAGTAAA
CTTGGTCTGACAGTTACCAATGCTTAATCAGTGAGGCACCTATCTCAGCGATCTGTCTATTTCGTTCATC
CATAGTTGCCTGACTCCCCGTCGTGTAGATAACTACGATACGGGAGGGCTTACCATCTGGCCCCAGTGCT
GCAATGATACCGCGAGACCCACGCTCACCGGCTCCAGATTTATCAGCAATAAACCAGCCAGCCGGAAGGG
CCGAGCGCAGAAGTGGTCCTGCAACTTTATCCGCCTCCATCCAGTCTATTAATTGTTGCCGGGAAGCTAG
AGTAAGTAGTTCGCCAGTTAATAGTTTGCGCAACGTTGTTGCCATTGCTGCAGGCATCGTGGTGTCACGC
TCGTCGTTTGGTATGGCTTCATTCAGCTCCGGTTCCCAACGATCAAGGCGAGTTACATGATCCCCCATGT
TGTGCAAAAAAGCGGTTAGCTCCTTCGGTCCTCCGATCGTTGTCAGAAGTAAGTTGGCCGCAGTGTTATC
ACTCATGGTTATGGCAGCACTGCATAATTCTCTTACTGTCATGCCATCCGTAAGATGCTTTTCTGTGACT
GGTGAGTACTCAACCAAGTCATTCTGAGAATAGTGTATGCGGCGACCGAGTTGCTCTTGCCCGGCGTCAA
CACGGGATAATACCGCGCCACATAGCAGAACTTTAAAAGTGCTCATCATTGGAAAACGTTCTTCGGGGCG
AAAACTCTCAAGGATCTTACCGCTGTTGAGATCCAGTTCGATGTAACCCACTCGTGCACCCAACTGATCT
TCAGCATCTTTTACTTTCACCAGCGTTTCTGGGTGAGCAAAAACAGGAAGGCAAAATGCCGCAAAAAAGG
GAATAAGGGCGACACGGAAATGTTGAATACTCATACTCTTCCTTTTTCAATATTATTGAAGCATTTATCA
GGGTTATTGTCTCATGAGCGGATACATATTTGAATGTATTTAGAAAAATAAACAAATAGGGGTTCCGCGC
ACATTTCCCCGAAAAGTGCCACCTGACGTCTAAGAAACCATTATTATCATGACATTAACCTATAAAAATA
GGCGTATCACGAGGCCCTTTCGTCTTCAAGAATTCTCATGTTTGACAGCTTATCATCGATAAGCTTTAAT
GCGGTAGTTTATCACAGTTAAATTGCTAACGCAGTCAGGCACCGTGTATGAAATCTAACAATGCGCTCAT
CGTCATCCTCGGCACCGTCACCCTGGATGCTGTAGGCATAGGCTTGGTTATGCCGGTACTGCCGGGCCTC
TTGCGGGATATCGTCCATTCCGACAGCATCGCCAGTCACTATGGCGTGCTGCTAGCGCTATATGCGTTGA
TGCAATTTCTATGCGCACCCGTTCTCGGAGCACTGTCCGACCGCTTTGGCCGCCGCCCAGTCCTGCTCGC
TTCGCTACTTGGAGCCACTATCGACTACGCGATCATGGCGACCACACCCGTCCTGTGGATCCATTTTTTT
AATTAAATAAAGGAATTAATATTGATTTGATAGAGCATGTAATCAATAACTTCTATGAAAATGTTGAAAA
ACAATACACGGAAACACTTAACTTACAATTAAATTGTTAAAGGAGATGATGATAAGAATGGTCAGTCACC
AGATAAAATGATCTCTGGTCAATTTTAGGAAAGCTGAAAAAACCTGACCAAATGCGTCGTAAATTCTATG
CTTAGAAAGACTCGGTGCCAGTGTAATACCTAAGATATGGTTTTTATTTCCATATCTGTTCGAAAACTTA
GAAATAACAAGTTCAACAATAACCAGGGACTTTAAATATGCCTAGATATGCTAATTATCAGATAAACCCC
AAACAGAATATTAAAAATTCACATGGGAAATCTTCATCGTCAGATTTTTCTAGTGGGTACCTTTCATTCT
CAAATAATTCGCTTGATGACCCTTTTATTCGGCAGCAAGTTAAGAGAGAATTTATTTGGGAGGGACATAT
GAAGGAGATTGAAGAAGCTTCAAGATTAGGTGGCTCTGGTGGTGGCGGTTCTGGCGGCGGTGGTTCTGGC
GGTGATTATAAGGACGATGACGATAAGGATATGGCACCGAAAAAGAAACGCAAAGTTGGTATTCATGGTG
TTCCGGCAGCAATGGCAGAACGTCCGTTTCAGTGTCGTATTTGTATGCGTAATTTTAGCCGTAGCGATCA
TCTGAGCACCCATATTCGTACCCATACCGGTGAAAAACCGTTTGCATGTGATATTTGCGGTCGTAAATTT
GCAGATCGTAGCCATCTGGCACGTCATACCAAAATTCATACCGGTAGCCAGAAACCTTTTCAGTGCCGCA
TCTGCATGCGGAAATTTGCACTGAAACAGCATCTGAACGAACACACAAAAATCCACACAGGCGAAAAACC
ATTCCAATGCCGGATTTGCATGCGCAACTTTAGTCAGAGCGGTAACCTGGCTCGTCATATTCGCACACAT
ACTGGCGAGAAGCCTTTTGCCTGCGATATCTGTGGTCGCAAATTCGCACATAATAGCAGCCTGAAAGATC
ACACGAAAATTCATCTGCGTAGCGGTACACCGCATGAAGTTGGTGTTTATACCCTGAGTGGCACCCCTCA
TGAAGTGGGCGTGTATACGCTGGCAATTCCGGTTAAACGTGGTGCAACAGGTGAAACCAAAGTTTTTACC
GGCAATAGCAATAGCCCGAAAAGCCCGACCAAAGGTGGTTGTAGCGGTGGTAGCACCAATCTGAGCGATA
TCATTGAGAAAGAAACCGGTAAACAGCTGGTGATTCAAGAAAGCATTCTGATGCTGCCTGAAGAAGTGGA
AGAAGTTATTGGTAATAAACCGGAAAGCGATATTCTGGTTCATACCGCATATGATGAAAGCACCGATGAA
AATGTTATGCTGCTGACCAGTGATGCACCGGAATACAAACCGTGGGCATTAGTTATTCAGGATAGCAATG
GTGAGAACAAAATCAAAATGCTGTAATAATATGGATTTTCATGTCATCAGGAGAATATTCAAAATTCTGT
GTCACACAAAATATTTTACAGCGTAATCACACCATTAAGAGGGGCATCAAAATAAATGGTTAACTGGGAC
AATGTTGAATTTCATTTTTATAAGGCATTGTCCGTATTATCCACCATCCAGATCAACGGATTCAGATGGT
GTAAAGAAAGCATATAGCTGGTAGGTAAAATTAAGAAGTGTAGTTTTATAAAGTATTAATGGAGAACGAT
GAATTTAAAGTAAATGGAGGAAGGTTAGTTTCACTATCAAATTACAGGACCAAAAATATGGAGTATTCCA
TCTTCTTTGGTGAATTAAGTCTTGAAGACTTCAACAAATATTGCCTGGAACTATGGGCCTGTGAATGGTA
TTGGAGTATCATTTATAACGACTATTTCGATAGGAAATTTAAAGTCTTGTTGAAAATGACTAATCGTCTA
AAAGTATGTCTGGAGAAATAGGTTTAATCTCTATATTTAACGGTTTTATTTTCATCTATTTACTAATGGT
AAATTTTTTTACTCTTTGAATATATTGGTGAGTTTGTTATCCCCATTAGTTACCAGGGTATTATTAATGA
GTGAAATTCAATTTTATTGATATTAAAGTCAAATTTACAAATGATGACTTTATTATTTTTTATTTATTAA
TTTTAAATTATTTTTTGTTAATCTTTACTATAAATGAATTTTTTGCTTGCATGGACTTGATTTTTTTATA
TATAACATTGACAAATATTAATTCATATATATGATTGTTATAGTGAGTTATTTAATTGATTCGACTAACA
ATTTCATTGTAATTTTTCAAGATAGCAGTCAATTGCTATAACAAGCATCTTTCTCGTCAAAGGAAAATGT
GTATGGCCTATAAGCAGCAACTTGAAAGATGAAGGATATAATGATGATTAACTTAACGGAGAGTAGATAT
TAGAAGTAGTAGAAGGACAATTTAAGACTTTATACCCATTAAAACAAAGGGGTAAAATAATGATGTTTGA
TGAAAATTTAGAATGTGTTAATCACGAAATTATCAATGAAAAATTAGATACGAAAATTCACCTTGCTAAT
CCTTATGCCTTTTGGGGGGGAAGGGTAAATGAGAATATAAATGGGTTAATTAAACAACATTCTTTAAGAG
GAACTGACTTTAATAAAATTTTTAACCGGAAGATAAATTTTTTTGTAAATGGAATAAATAATTGCCCCCG
AAAAACTCGGAATATAAAACCCCCTAATTAATTATTTAAAGGAATAAGAGTTTATTTGCTCGTAGAGTAA
TTATGTTCCATTAATATGCTAAATTGCTCAGTAAAGTTATTAACTTTTTTTCAACGCCAGTGAATAAGTC
TGTTTTATTAAATAAGGAGTTCAGGTGTTTATTTCAAAAGAATTATCAAGCTTTATTGCTGTAGCTAAAA
ATAAATCAATAAATAAAGCAACAACGGAACTTTTTATTACACAGTCACCGATTTGCCGAAGCTTAAAAAA
ACTGGAATTTTCATTAGGTGTAAAACTCTTTGTAAGAAAAAGCCAGGGATTGGCTTTAACAGAAGAAGGA
GAATGCTTATATAATAAAGTTTTGTCAATTTGTGAACGGCTTCAAGAAATAGAAGGTGACTACAAGAATG
AAAAATCAACATACAATGATCTATATCAAAAAAATATATGAGGTTCTAATATAATAAGCGGTTCTAGATA
ACTAAAGTCATCTATTACCAATATCTGTATACTCAGTGAAAGTTTTGTCTTCTAGGTAAGTTTTCATAAT
AGTGACATACCTTATTTTTTCATCTGGGTGTCTCTCATCCTGAAGAATGGGTGATATAGTTGAAATAACT
CAGTTCGTTTTGTGGTTTACGATTTTTGGCGGATCACAAAAATAGGGCTGAGTCCCTTCAAGTGAGTTTT
GAAATATACAATTATACCCTTCATCCTTTAAGTTGTTGCTTTGTTGGCTGTTTTCATTCACCTCAGTCAC
ATAGTTATCTATGCTCCTGAGGATTCGTTCACTTGCCGTCGTGCTGCAACTCGAAATCTATTGGGTATAT
ATGTAATTTTCATATTCTGTTTCATTTTAACGGTATTATTTAAATATTTATATTTAGAACATTAGGTTAT
TAGAATAGATAATTTTAGGTAAATGTAATTAATTCAACCATCACGGAGAGTTTATCAGTCGACCGATGCC
CTTGAGAGCCTTCAACCCAGTCAGCTCCTTCCGGTGGGCGCGGGGCATGACTATCGTCGCCGCACTTATG
ACTGTCTTCTTTATCATGCAACTCGTAGGACAGGTGCCGGCAGCGCTCTGGGTCATTTTCGGCGAGGACC
GCTTTCGCTGGAGCGCGACGATGATCGGCCTGTCGCTTGCGGTATTCGGAATCTTGCACGCCCTCGCTCA
AGCCTTCGTCACTGGTCCCGCCACCAAACGTTTCGGCGAGAAGCAGGCCATTATCGCCGGCATGGCGGCC
GACGCGCTGGGCTACGTCTTGCTGGCGTTCGCGACGCGAGGCTGGATGGCCTTCCCCATTATGATTCTTC
TCGCTTCCGGCGGCATCGGGATGCCCGCGTTGCAGGCCATGCTGTCCAGGCAGGTAGATGACGACCATCA
GGGACAGCTTCAAGGATCGCTCGCGGCTCTTACCAGCCTAACTTCGATCATTGGACCGCTGATCGTCACG
GCGATTTATGCCGCCTCGGCGAGCACATGGAACGGGTTGGCATGGATTGTAGGCGCCGCCCTATACCTTG
TCTGCCTCCCCGCGTTGCGTCGCGGTGCATGGAGCCGGGCCACCTCGACCTGAATGGAAGCCGGCGGCAC
CTCGCTAACGGATTCACCACTCCAAGAATTGGAGCCAATCAATTCTTGCGGAGAACTGTGAATGCGCAAA
CCAACCCTTGGCAGAACATATCCATCGCGTCCGCCATCTCCAGCAGCCGCACGCGGCGCATCTCGGGCAG
CGTTGGGTCCTGGCCACGGGTGCGCATGATCGTGCTCCTGTCGTTGAGGACCCGGCTAGGCTGGCGGGGT
TGCCTTACTGGTTAGCAGAATGAATCACCGATACGCGAGCGAACGTGAAGCGACTGCTGCTGCAAAACGT
CTGCGACCTGAGCAACAACATGAATGGTCTTCGGTTTCCGTGTTTCGTAAAGTCTGGAAACGCGGAAGTC
AGCGCCCTGCACCATTATGTTCCGGATCTGCATCGCAGGATGCTGCTGGCTACCCTGTGGAACACCTACA
TCTGTATTAACGAAGCGCTGGCATTGACCCTGAGTGATTTTTCTCTGGTCCCGCCGCATCCATACCGCCA
GTTGTTTACCCTCACAACGTTCCAGTAACCGGGCATGTTCATCATCAGTAACCCGTATCGTGAGCATCCT
CTCTCGTTTCATCGGTATCATTACCCCCATGAACAGAAATCCCCCTTACACGGAGGCATCAGTGACCAAA
CAGGAAAAAACCGCCCTTAACATGGCCCGCTTTATCAGAAGCCAGACATTAACGCTTCTGGAGAAACTCA
ACGAGCTGGACGCGGATGAACAGGCAGACATCTGTGAATCGCTTCACGACCACGCTGATGAGCTTTACCG
CAGCTGCCTCGCGCGTTTCGGTGATGACGGTGAAAACCTCTGACACATGCAGCTCCCGGAGACGGTCACA
GCTTGTCTGTAAGCGGATGCCGGGAGCAGACAAGCCCGTCAGGGCGCGTCAGCGGGTGTTGGCGGGTGTC
GGGGCGCAGCCATGACCCAGTCACGTAGCGATAGCGGAGTGTATACTGGCTTAACTATGCGGCATCAGAG
CAGATTGTACTGAGAGTGCACCATATGCGGTGTGAAATACCGCACAGATGCGTAAGGAGAAAATACCGCA
TCAGGCGCTCTTCCGCTTCCTCGCTC
